Addgene plasmid #187071: pCDNA5/FRT/TO_H2B-dHaloTag7_T2A_mEGFP
Purpose: Nuclear expression of dHaloTag7 in mammalian cells
Depositing lab: Kai Johnsson. Depositing organization: Max Planck Institute for Medical Research. Publication: Exchangeable HaloTag Ligands for Super-Resolution Fluorescence Microscopy. Kompa J, Bruins J, Glogger M, Wilhelm J, Frei MS, Tarnawski M, D'Este E, Heilemann M, Hiblot J, Johnsson K. J Am Chem Soc. 2023 Feb 8;145(5):3075-3083. doi: 10.1021/jacs.2c11969. Epub 2023 Jan 30. PubMed 36716211.
Backbone
  Vector backbone: pCDNA5/FR/TO
  Vector type: Mammalian Expression
  Selectable markers: Hygromycin
Growth in bacteria
  Bacterial resistance: Ampicillin, 100 μg/mL
  Growth temperature: 37°C
  Growth strain: DH5alpha
  Copy number: High Copy
Gene/Insert
  Gene/Insert name: H2B_dHaloTag7 (alt names: H2B_dHaloTag7; mEGFP)
  Species: H. sapiens (human)
  Mutation: dHaloTag7 = HaloTag7-D106A
  Cloning method: Gibson Cloning
Terms and licenses: Academic/Nonprofit Terms; Industry Terms: Not Available to Industry
How to cite: pCDNA5/FRT/TO_H2B-dHaloTag7_T2A_mEGFP was a gift from Kai Johnsson (Addgene plasmid # 187071 ; http://n2t.net/addgene:187071 ; RRID:Addgene_187071)
