[The description below was written by a language model from this plasmid's Addgene catalogue record and pLannotate feature annotations shown in this document.]
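Description:
pCDNA5/FRT/TO_H2B-dHaloTag7_T2A_mEGFP is a 7.2 kb mammalian expression plasmid built on the pcDNA5/FRT/TO backbone, designed for nuclear expression of a catalytically dead HaloTag7 in mammalian cells. In bacteria it is maintained through a high-copy ColE1/pUC-type origin and selected with ampicillin via the β-lactamase gene. Remnants of an f1 origin and lac regulatory sequences are also annotated in the backbone.

The expression cassette is driven by the CMV immediate-early enhancer and promoter. This is followed by short tet-operator-containing segments, which the automated annotation labels as PLtetO-1 and TRE3GV fragments. This arrangement is consistent with the "TO" design, in which transcription is repressed by the Tet repressor and induced with tetracycline or doxycycline in host cells that express the repressor. The open reading frame encodes human histone H2B (HIST1H2BJ) fused to dHaloTag7, which is HaloTag7 carrying the D106A mutation. It is followed, according to the construct name, by a T2A self-cleaving peptide and mEGFP, and it terminates at a bGH polyadenylation signal. H2B tethers the tag to chromatin. The D106A change removes the active-site nucleophile, so chloroalkane ligands would be expected to bind without forming the usual covalent bond. The separately released mEGFP reports on expression.

Downstream, an FRT site directly precedes a hygromycin resistance gene with an SV40 poly(A) signal and no full promoter of its own. This allows Flp-mediated integration into a matching genomic FRT site and hygromycin selection of isogenic stable lines. The associated publication concerns exchangeable HaloTag ligands for super-resolution fluorescence microscopy.
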