Features (pLannotate 1.2.2; 23 found; start..end, strand, type, name):
     28..80      -  misc_feature   bom (fragment): basis of mobility region from pBR322
    235..614     +  enhancer       CMV enhancer: human cytomegalovirus immediate early enhancer
    615..818     +  promoter       CMV promoter: human cytomegalovirus (CMV) immediate early promoter
    820..839     +  promoter       PLtetO-1 promoter (fragment): modified phage lambda PL promoter with tet operator sites (Lutz and Bujard, 1997)
    841..860     +  promoter       PLtetO-1 promoter (fragment): modified phage lambda PL promoter with tet operator sites (Lutz and Bujard, 1997)
    868..901     +  promoter       TRE3GV promoter (fragment): 3rd-generation Tet-responsive promoter that can be activated by binding of Tet-On® 3G, optimized for retroviral and lentiviral vectors
   1043..1420    +  CDS            H2B: human histone H2B; HIST1H2BJ
   1433..2316    +  CDS            HaloTag® (fragment): modified bacterial dehalogenase that forms covalent bonds with chloroalkane derivatives
   2387..3102    +  CDS            EGFP (fragment): the original enhanced GFP (Yang et al., 1996) mammalian codon-optimized
   3153..3377    +  polyA_signal   bGH poly(A) signal: bovine growth hormone polyadenylation signal
   3381..3402    +  promoter       SV40 promoter (fragment): SV40 enhancer and early promoter
   3423..3656    +  rep_origin     f1 ori (fragment) (sequence partly withheld): f1 bacteriophage origin of replication; arrow indicates direction of (+) strand synthesis
   3661..3708    +  protein_bind   FRT: FLP-mediated recombination occurs in the 8-bp core sequence TCTAGAAA (Turan and Bode, 2011). FLP recombinase from the Saccharomyces cerevisiae 2μ plasmid
   3716..4738    +  CDS            HygR: aminoglycoside phosphotransferase from E. coli; aph(4)-Ia; confers resistance to hygromycin
   4748..4873    +  CDS            ble (fragment): BLE_KLEPN - Experimental evidence at protein level: Swiss-Prot protein existence level 1. Binding protein with a strong affinity to the bleomycin family of antibiotics. Binds to CL990; an antimitotic-antibiotic compound. From Klebsiella pneumoniae.
   4868..4989    +  polyA_signal   SV40 poly(A) signal: SV40 polyadenylation signal
   5062..5078    -  protein_bind   lac operator: The lac repressor binds to the lac operator to inhibit transcription in E. coli. This inhibition can be relieved by adding lactose or isopropyl-β-D-thiogalactopyranoside (IPTG). lac repressor encoded by lacI
   5086..5116    -  promoter       lac promoter: promoter for the E. coli lac operon
   5131..5152    -  protein_bind   CAP binding site: CAP binding activates transcription in the presence of cAMP. E. coli catabolite activator protein
   5165..5257    -  CDS            lacI (fragment): lac repressor; lacI; The lac repressor binds to the lac operator to inhibit transcription in E. coli. This inhibition can be relieved by adding lactose or isopropyl-β-D-thiogalactopyranoside (IPTG).
   5440..6028    -  rep_origin     ori: high-copy-number ColE1/pMB1/pBR322/pUC origin of replication
   6199..7059    -  CDS            AmpR: β-lactamase; bla; confers resistance to ampicillin, carbenicillin, and related antibiotics
   7060..7164    -  promoter       AmpR promoter: bla
>Addgene plasmid #187071 | pCDNA5/FRT/TO_H2B-dHaloTag7_T2A_mEGFP | addgene full sequence | sequence record 367409 | Addgene NGS Result
GACGGATCGGGAGATCTCCCGATCCCCTATGGTGCACTCTCAGTACAATCTGCTCTGATGCCGCATAGTT
AAGCCAGTATCTGCTCCCTGCTTGTGTGTTGGAGGTCGCTGAGTAGTGCGCGAGCAAAATTTAAGCTACA
ACAAGGCAAGGCTTGACCGACAATTGCATGAAGAATCTGCTTAGGGTTAGGCGTTTTGCGCTGCTTCGCG
ATGTACGGGCCAGATATACGCGTTGACATTGATTATTGACTAGTTATTAATAGTAATCAATTACGGGGTC
ATTAGTTCATAGCCCATATATGGAGTTCCGCGTTACATAACTTACGGTAAATGGCCCGCCTGGCTGACCG
CCCAACGACCCCCGCCCATTGACGTCAATAATGACGTATGTTCCCATAGTAACGCCAATAGGGACTTTCC
ATTGACGTCAATGGGTGGAGTATTTACGGTAAACTGCCCACTTGGCAGTACATCAAGTGTATCATATGCC
AAGTACGCCCCCTATTGACGTCAATGACGGTAAATGGCCCGCCTGGCATTATGCCCAGTACATGACCTTA
TGGGACTTTCCTACTTGGCAGTACATCTACGTATTAGTCATCGCTATTACCATGGTGATGCGGTTTTGGC
AGTACATCAATGGGCGTGGATAGCGGTTTGACTCACGGGGATTTCCAAGTCTCCACCCCATTGACGTCAA
TGGGAGTTTGTTTTGGCACCAAAATCAACGGGACTTTCCAAAATGTCGTAACAACTCCGCCCCATTGACG
CAAATGGGCGGTAGGCGTGTACGGTGGGAGGTCTATATAAGCAGAGCTCTCCCTATCAGTGATAGAGATC
TCCCTATCAGTGATAGAGATCGTCGACGAGCTCGTTTAGTGAACCGTCAGATCGCCTGGAGACGCCATCC
ACGCTGTTTTGACCTCCATAGAAGACACCGGGACCGATCCAGCCTCCGGACTCTAGCGTTTAAACTTAAG
CTTGGTACCGAGCTCGGATCCACTAGTCCAGTGTGGTGGAATTCTGCAGATATCCAGCAACCATGCCAGA
GCCAGCGAAGTCTGCTCCCGCCCCGAAAAAGGGCTCCAAGAAGGCGGTGACTAAGGCGCAGAAGAAAGGC
GGCAAGAAGCGCAAGCGCAGCCGCAAGGAGAGCTATTCCATCTATGTGTACAAGGTTCTGAAGCAGGTCC
ACCCTGACACCGGCATTTCGTCCAAGGCCATGGGCATCATGAATTCGTTTGTGAACGACATTTTCGAGCG
CATCGCAGGTGAGGCTTCCCGCCTGGCGCATTACAACAAGCGCTCGACCATCACCTCCAGGGAGATCCAG
ACGGCCGTGCGCCTGCTGCTGCCTGGGGAGTTGGCCAAGCACGCCGTGTCCGAGGGTACTAAGGCCATCA
CCAAGTACACCAGCGCTAAGGCTAGCGGATCCGAAATCGGTACTGGCTTTCCATTCGACCCCCATTATGT
GGAAGTCCTGGGCGAGCGCATGCACTACGTCGATGTTGGTCCGCGCGATGGCACCCCTGTGCTGTTCCTG
CACGGTAACCCGACCTCCTCCTACGTGTGGCGCAACATCATCCCGCATGTTGCACCGACCCATCGCTGCA
TTGCTCCAGACCTGATCGGTATGGGCAAATCCGACAAACCAGACCTGGGTTATTTCTTCGACGACCACGT
CCGCTTCATGGATGCCTTCATCGAAGCCCTGGGTCTGGAAGAGGTCGTCCTGGTCATTCACGCCTGGGGC
TCCGCTCTGGGTTTCCACTGGGCCAAGCGCAATCCAGAGCGCGTCAAAGGTATTGCATTTATGGAGTTCA
TCCGCCCTATCCCGACCTGGGACGAATGGCCAGAATTTGCCCGCGAGACCTTCCAGGCCTTCCGCACCAC
CGACGTCGGCCGCAAGCTGATCATCGATCAGAACGTTTTTATCGAGGGTACGCTGCCGATGGGTGTCGTC
CGCCCGCTGACTGAAGTCGAGATGGACCATTACCGCGAGCCGTTCCTGAATCCTGTTGACCGCGAGCCAC
TGTGGCGCTTCCCAAACGAGCTGCCAATCGCCGGTGAGCCAGCGAACATCGTCGCGCTGGTCGAAGAATA
CATGGACTGGCTGCACCAGTCCCCTGTCCCGAAGCTGCTGTTCTGGGGCACCCCAGGCGTTCTGATCCCA
CCGGCCGAAGCCGCTCGCCTGGCCAAAAGCCTGCCTAACTGCAAGGCTGTGGACATCGGCCCGGGTCTGA
ATCTGCTGCAAGAAGACAACCCGGACCTGATCGGCAGCGAGATCGCGCGCTGGCTGTCTACTCTGGAGAT
TTCCGGTGGCCGCGGCAGTGGAGAGGGCAGAGGAAGTCTGCTAACATGCGGTGACGTCGAGGAGAATCCT
GGCCCAGTGAGCAAGGGCGAGGAGCTGTTCACCGGGGTGGTGCCCATCCTGGTCGAGCTGGACGGCGACG
TAAACGGCCACAAGTTCAGCGTGTCCGGCGAGGGCGAGGGCGATGCCACCTACGGCAAGCTGACCCTGAA
GTTCATCTGCACCACCGGCAAGCTGCCCGTGCCCTGGCCCACCCTCGTGACCACCCTGACCTACGGCGTG
CAGTGCTTCAGCCGCTACCCCGACCACATGAAGCAGCACGACTTCTTCAAGTCCGCCATGCCCGAAGGCT
ACGTCCAGGAGCGCACCATCTTCTTCAAGGACGACGGCAACTACAAGACCCGCGCCGAGGTGAAGTTCGA
GGGCGACACCCTGGTGAACCGCATCGAGCTGAAGGGCATCGACTTCAAGGAGGACGGCAACATCCTGGGG
CACAAGCTGGAGTACAACTACAACAGCCACAACGTCTATATCATGGCCGACAAGCAGAAGAACGGCATCA
AGGTGAACTTCAAGATCCGCCACAACATCGAGGACGGCAGCGTGCAGCTCGCCGACCACTACCAGCAGAA
CACCCCCATCGGCGACGGCCCCGTGCTGCTGCCCGACAACCACTACCTGAGCACCCAGTCCGCCCTGAGC
AAAGACCCCAACGAGAAGCGCGATCACATGGTCCTGCTGGAGTTCGTGACCGCCGCCGGGATCACTCTCG
GCATGGACGAGCTGTACAAGTAGTAACCGCTCGAGTCTAGAGGGCCCGTTTAAACCCGCTGATCAGCCTC
GACTGTGCCTTCTAGTTGCCAGCCATCTGTTGTTTGCCCCTCCCCCGTGCCTTCCTTGACCCTGGAAGGT
GCCACTCCCACTGTCCTTTCCTAATAAAATGAGGAAATTGCATCGCATTGTCTGAGTAGGTGTCATTCTA
TTCTGGGGGGTGGGGTGGGGCAGGACAGCAAGGGGGAGGATTGGGAAGACAATAGCAGGCATGCTGGGGA
TGCGGTGGGCTCTATGGCTTCTGAGGCGGAAAGAACCAGCTGGGGCTCTAGGGGGTATCCCC
[124 nt withheld, positions 3423-3546]
C
[91 nt withheld, positions 3548-3638]
AGGGTGATGGTTCACGTACCTAGAAGTTCCTATTCCGAAGTTCCTATTCTCTAGAAAGTATAGGAACTTC
CTTGGCCAAAAAGCCTGAACTCACCGCGACGTCTGTCGAGAAGTTTCTGATCGAAAAGTTCGACAGCGTC
TCCGACCTGATGCAGCTCTCGGAGGGCGAAGAATCTCGTGCTTTCAGCTTCGATGTAGGAGGGCGTGGAT
ATGTCCTGCGGGTAAATAGCTGCGCCGATGGTTTCTACAAAGATCGTTATGTTTATCGGCACTTTGCATC
GGCCGCGCTCCCGATTCCGGAAGTGCTTGACATTGGGGAATTCAGCGAGAGCCTGACCTATTGCATCTCC
CGCCGTGCACAGGGTGTCACGTTGCAAGACCTGCCTGAAACCGAACTGCCCGCTGTTCTGCAGCCGGTCG
CGGAGGCCATGGATGCGATCGCTGCGGCCGATCTTAGCCAGACGAGCGGGTTCGGCCCATTCGGACCGCA
AGGAATCGGTCAATACACTACATGGCGTGATTTCATATGCGCGATTGCTGATCCCCATGTGTATCACTGG
CAAACTGTGATGGACGACACCGTCAGTGCGTCCGTCGCGCAGGCTCTCGATGAGCTGATGCTTTGGGCCG
AGGACTGCCCCGAAGTCCGGCACCTCGTGCACGCGGATTTCGGCTCCAACAATGTCCTGACGGACAATGG
CCGCATAACAGCGGTCATTGACTGGAGCGAGGCGATGTTCGGGGATTCCCAATACGAGGTCGCCAACATC
TTCTTCTGGAGGCCGTGGTTGGCTTGTATGGAGCAGCAGACGCGCTACTTCGAGCGGAGGCATCCGGAGC
TTGCAGGATCGCCGCGGCTCCGGGCGTATATGCTCCGCATTGGTCTTGACCAACTCTATCAGAGCTTGGT
TGACGGCAATTTCGATGATGCAGCTTGGGCGCAGGGTCGATGCGACGCAATCGTCCGATCCGGAGCCGGG
ACTGTCGGGCGTACACAAATCGCCCGCAGAAGCGCGGCCGTCTGGACCGATGGCTGTGTAGAAGTACTCG
CCGATAGTGGAAACCGACGCCCCAGCACTCGTCCGAGGGCAAAGGAATAGCACGTACTACGAGATTTCGA
TTCCACCGCCGCCTTCTATGAAAGGTTGGGCTTCGGAATCGTTTTCCGGGACGCCGGCTGGATGATCCTC
CAGCGCGGGGATCTCATGCTGGAGTTCTTCGCCCACCCCAACTTGTTTATTGCAGCTTATAATGGTTACA
AATAAAGCAATAGCATCACAAATTTCACAAATAAAGCATTTTTTTCACTGCATTCTAGTTGTGGTTTGTC
CAAACTCATCAATGTATCTTATCATGTCTGTATACCGTCGACCTCTAGCTAGAGCTTGGCGTAATCATGG
TCATAGCTGTTTCCTGTGTGAAATTGTTATCCGCTCACAATTCCACACAACATACGAGCCGGAAGCATAA
AGTGTAAAGCCTGGGGTGCCTAATGAGTGAGCTAACTCACATTAATTGCGTTGCGCTCACTGCCCGCTTT
CCAGTCGGGAAACCTGTCGTGCCAGCTGCATTAATGAATCGGCCAACGCGCGGGGAGAGGCGGTTTGCGT
ATTGGGCGCTCTTCCGCTTCCTCGCTCACTGACTCGCTGCGCTCGGTCGTTCGGCTGCGGCGAGCGGTAT
CAGCTCACTCAAAGGCGGTAATACGGTTATCCACAGAATCAGGGGATAACGCAGGAAAGAACATGTGAGC
AAAAGGCCAGCAAAAGGCCAGGAACCGTAAAAAGGCCGCGTTGCTGGCGTTTTTCCATAGGCTCCGCCCC
CCTGACGAGCATCACAAAAATCGACGCTCAAGTCAGAGGTGGCGAAACCCGACAGGACTATAAAGATACC
AGGCGTTTCCCCCTGGAAGCTCCCTCGTGCGCTCTCCTGTTCCGACCCTGCCGCTTACCGGATACCTGTC
CGCCTTTCTCCCTTCGGGAAGCGTGGCGCTTTCTCATAGCTCACGCTGTAGGTATCTCAGTTCGGTGTAG
GTCGTTCGCTCCAAGCTGGGCTGTGTGCACGAACCCCCCGTTCAGCCCGACCGCTGCGCCTTATCCGGTA
ACTATCGTCTTGAGTCCAACCCGGTAAGACACGACTTATCGCCACTGGCAGCAGCCACTGGTAACAGGAT
TAGCAGAGCGAGGTATGTAGGCGGTGCTACAGAGTTCTTGAAGTGGTGGCCTAACTACGGCTACACTAGA
AGAACAGTATTTGGTATCTGCGCTCTGCTGAAGCCAGTTACCTTCGGAAAAAGAGTTGGTAGCTCTTGAT
CCGGCAAACAAACCACCGCTGGTAGCGGTGGTTTTTTTGTTTGCAAGCAGCAGATTACGCGCAGAAAAAA
AGGATCTCAAGAAGATCCTTTGATCTTTTCTACGGGGTCTGACGCTCAGTGGAACGAAAACTCACGTTAA
GGGATTTTGGTCATGAGATTATCAAAAAGGATCTTCACCTAGATCCTTTTAAATTAAAAATGAAGTTTTA
AATCAATCTAAAGTATATATGAGTAAACTTGGTCTGACAGTTACCAATGCTTAATCAGTGAGGCACCTAT
CTCAGCGATCTGTCTATTTCGTTCATCCATAGTTGCCTGACTCCCCGTCGTGTAGATAACTACGATACGG
GAGGGCTTACCATCTGGCCCCAGTGCTGCAATGATACCGCGAGACCCACGCTCACCGGCTCCAGATTTAT
CAGCAATAAACCAGCCAGCCGGAAGGGCCGAGCGCAGAAGTGGTCCTGCAACTTTATCCGCCTCCATCCA
GTCTATTAATTGTTGCCGGGAAGCTAGAGTAAGTAGTTCGCCAGTTAATAGTTTGCGCAACGTTGTTGCC
ATTGCTACAGGCATCGTGGTGTCACGCTCGTCGTTTGGTATGGCTTCATTCAGCTCCGGTTCCCAACGAT
CAAGGCGAGTTACATGATCCCCCATGTTGTGCAAAAAAGCGGTTAGCTCCTTCGGTCCTCCGATCGTTGT
CAGAAGTAAGTTGGCCGCAGTGTTATCACTCATGGTTATGGCAGCACTGCATAATTCTCTTACTGTCATG
CCATCCGTAAGATGCTTTTCTGTGACTGGTGAGTACTCAACCAAGTCATTCTGAGAATAGTGTATGCGGC
GACCGAGTTGCTCTTGCCCGGCGTCAATACGGGATAATACCGCGCCACATAGCAGAACTTTAAAAGTGCT
CATCATTGGAAAACGTTCTTCGGGGCGAAAACTCTCAAGGATCTTACCGCTGTTGAGATCCAGTTCGATG
TAACCCACTCGTGCACCCAACTGATCTTCAGCATCTTTTACTTTCACCAGCGTTTCTGGGTGAGCAAAAA
CAGGAAGGCAAAATGCCGCAAAAAAGGGAATAAGGGCGACACGGAAATGTTGAATACTCATACTCTTCCT
TTTTCAATATTATTGAAGCATTTATCAGGGTTATTGTCTCATGAGCGGATACATATTTGAATGTATTTAG
AAAAATAAACAAATAGGGGTTCCGCGCACATTTCCCCGAAAAGTGCCACCTGACGTC
